>Addgene plasmid #137765 | GFP-CALCOCO1 | depositor full sequence | sequence record 265999 | Full Sequence
TTCGAGCTCGCCCGACATTGATTATTGACTAGTTATTAATAGTAATCAATTACGGGGTCATTAGTTCATA
GCCCATATATGGAGTTCCGCGTTACATAACTTACGGTAAATGGCCCGCCTGGCTGACCGCCCAACGACCC
CCGCCCATTGACGTCAATAATGACGTATGTTCCCATAGTAACGCCAATAGGGACTTTCCATTGACGTCAA
TGGGTGGAGTATTTACGGTAAACTGCCCACTTGGCAGTACATCAAGTGTATCATATGCCAAGTACGCCCC
CTATTGACGTCAATGACGGTAAATGGCCCGCCTGGCATTATGCCCAGTACATGACCTTATGGGACTTTCC
TACTTGGCAGTACATCTACGTATTAGTCATCGCTATTACCATGGTGATGCGGTTTTGGCAGTACATCAAT
GGGCGTGGATAGCGGTTTGACTCACGGGGATTTCCAAGTCTCCACCCCATTGACGTCAATGGGAGTTTGT
TTTGGCACCAAAATCAACGGGACTTTCCAAAATGTCGTAACAACTCCGCCCCATTGACGCAAATGGGCGG
TAGGCGTGTACGGTGGGAGGTCTATATAAGCAGAGCTCGTTTAGTGAACCGTCAGATCGCCTGGAGACGC
CATCCACGCTGTTTTGACCTCCATAGAAGACACCGGGACCGATCCAGCCTCCGCGGCCGGGAACGGTGCA
TTGGAACGCGGATTCCCCGTGCCAAGAGTGACGTAAGTACCGCCTATAGAGTCTATAGGCCCACCCCCTT
GGCTTCGTTAGAACGCGGCTACAATTAATACATAACCTTATGTATCATACACATACGATTTAGGTGACAC
TATAGAATAACATCCACTTTGCCTTTCTCTCCACAGGTGTCCACTTCCCAGGTCCAACTGTACCTCGCGA
GCCAGCCATGGTGAGCAAGGGCGAGGAGCTGTTCACCGGGGTGGTGCCCATCCTGGTCGAGCTGGACGGC
GACGTAAACGGCCACAAGTTCAGCGTGTCCGGCGAGGGCGAGGGCGATGCCACCTACGGCAAGCTGACCC
TGAAGTTCATCTGCACCACCGGCAAGCTGCCCGTGCCCTGGCCCACCCTCGTGACCACCCTGACCTACGG
CGTGCAGTGCTTCAGCCGCTACCCCGACCACATGAAGCAGCACGACTTCTTCAAGTCCGCCATGCCCGAA
GGCTACGTCCAGGAGCGCACCATCTTCTTCAAGGACGACGGCAACTACAAGACCCGCGCCGAGGTGAAGT
TCGAGGGCGACACCCTGGTGAACCGCATCGAGCTGAAGGGCATCGACTTCAAGGAGGACGGCAACATCCT
GGGGCACAAGCTGGAGTACAACTACAACAGCCACAACGTCTATATCATGGCCGACAAGCAGAAGAACGGC
ATCAAGGTGAACTTCAAGATCCGCCACAACATCGAGGACGGCAGCGTGCAGCTCGCCGACCACTACCAGC
AGAACACCCCCATCGGCGACGGCCCCGTGCTGCTGCCCGACAACCACTACCTGAGCACCCAGTCCGCCCT
GAGCAAAGACCCCAACGAGAAGCGCGATCACATGGTCCTGCTGGAGTTCGTGACCGCCGCCGGGATCACT
CTCGGCATGGACGAGCTGTACAAGGGCGGCCGCATGGAAGAATCACCACTAAGCCGGGCACCATCCCGTG
GTGGAGTCAACTTTCTCAATGTAGCCCGGACCTACATCCCCAACACCAAGGTGGAATGTCACTACACCCT
TCCCCCAGGCACCATGCCCAGTGCCAGTGACTGGATTGGCATCTTCAAGGTGGAGGCTGCCTGTGTTCGG
GATTACCACACATTTGTGTGGTCTTCCGTGCCTGAAAGTACAACTGATGGTTCCCCCATTCACACCAGTG
TCCAGTTCCAAGCCAGCTACCTGCCCAAACCAGGAGCTCAGCTCTACCAGTTCCGATATGTGAACCGCCA
GGGCCAGGTGTGTGGGCAGAGCCCCCCTTTCCAGTTCCGAGAGCCAAGGCCCATGGATGAACTGGTGACC
CTGGAGGAGGCTGATGGGGGCTCTGACATCCTGCTGGTTGTCCCCAAGGCAACTGTGTTACAGAACCAGC
TCGATGAGAGCCAGCAAGAACGGAATGACCTGATGCAGCTGAAGCTACAGCTGGAGGGACAGGTGACAGA
GCTGAGGAGCCGAGTGCAGGAGCTCGAGAGGGCTCTGGCAACTGCCAGGCAGGAGCACACGGAGCTGATG
GAACAGTACAAGGGGATTTCCCGGTCCCATGGGGAGATCACAGAAGAGAGGGACATCCTGAGCCGGCAAC
AGGGAGACCATGTGGCACGCATCCTGGAGCTAGAGGATGACATCCAGACCATCAGTGAGAAAGTGCTGAC
GAAGGAAGTGGAGCTGGACAGGCTTAGAGACACAGTGAAGGCCCTGACTCGGGAACAAGAGAAGCTCCTT
GGGCAACTGAAAGAAGTACAAGCAGACAAGGAGCAAAGTGAGGCTGAGCTCCAAGTGGCACAACAGGAGA
ACCATCACTTAAATTTGGACCTGAAGGAGGCGAAGAGCTGGCAAGAGGAGCAGAGTGCTCAGGCTCAGCG
ACTGAAAGACAAGGTGGCCCAGATGAAGGACACCCTAGGCCAGGCCCAGCAGCGGGTGGCCGAGCTGGAG
CCCTTGAAGGAGCAGCTTCGAGGGGCCCAGGAGCTTGCAGCCTCAAGCCAGCAGAAAGCCACCCTTCTTG
GGGAGGAGTTGGCCAGCGCAGCAGCAGCCAGGGACCGCACCATAGCCGAACTACACCGCAGCCGCCTGGA
AGTGGCTGAAGTTAACGGCAGGCTGGCTGAGCTCGGTTTGCACTTGAAGGAAGAAAAATGCCAATGGAGC
AAGGAGCGGGCAGGGCTGCTGCAGAGTGTGGAGGCAGAGAAGGACAAGATCCTGAAGCTGAGTGCAGAGA
TACTTCGATTGGAGAAGGCAGTTCAGGAGGAGAGGACCCAAAACCAAGTGTTCAAGACTGAGCTGGCCCG
GGAGAAGGATTCTAGCCTGGTACAGTTGTCAGAAAGTAAGCGGGAGCTGACAGAGCTGCGGTCAGCCCTG
CGTGTGCTCCAGAAGGAAAAGGAGCAGTTACAGGAGGAGAAACAGGAATTGCTAGAGTACATGAGAAAGC
TAGAGGCCCGCCTGGAGAAGGTGGCAGATGAGAAGTGGAATGAGGATGCCACCACAGAGGATGAGGAGGC
CGCTGTGGGGCTGAGCTGCCCGGCAGCTCTGACAGACTCAGAGGACGAGTCCCCAGAAGACATGAGGCTC
CCACCCTATGGCCTTTGTGAGCGTGGAGACCCAGGCTCCTCTCCTGCTGGGCCTCGAGAGGCTTCTCCCC
TTGTTGTCATCAGCCAGCCGGCTCCCATTTCTCCTCACCTCTCTGGGCCAGCTGAGGACAGTAGCTCTGA
CTCGGAGGCTGAAGATGAGAAGTCAGTCCTGATGGCAGCTGTGCAGAGTGGGGGTGAGGAGGCCAACTTA
CTGCTTCCTGAACTGGGCAGTGCCTTCTATGACATGGCCAGTGGCTTTACAGTGGGTACCCTGTCAGAAA
CCAGCACTGGGGGCCCTGCCACCCCCACATGGAAGGAGTGTCCTATCTGTAAGGAGCGCTTTCCTGCTGA
GAGTGACAAGGATGCCCTGGAGGACCACATGGATGGACACTTCTTTTTCAGCACCCAGGACCCCTTCACC
TTTGAGTGATCTAGAATGGAGCAGAAGCTGATCTCCGAGGAGGACCTGTGAAAGCTTGGCCGCCATGGCC
CAACTTGTTTATTGCAGCTTATAATGGTTACAAATAAAGCAATAGCATCACAAATTTCACAAATAAAGCA
TTTTTTTCACTGCATTCTAGTTGTGGTTTGTCCAAACTCATCAATGTATCTTATCATGTCTGGATCGGGA
ATTAATTCGGCGCAGCACCATGGCCTGAAATAACCTCTGAAAGAGGAACTTGGTTAGGTACCTTCTGAGG
CGGAAAGAACCAGCTGTGGAATGTGTGTCAGTTAGGGTGTGGAAAGTCCCCAGGCTCCCCAGCAGGCAGA
AGTATGCAAAGCATGCATCTCAATTAGTCAGCAACCAGGTGTGGAAAGTCCCCAGGCTCCCCAGCAGGCA
GAAGTATGCAAAGCATGCATCTCAATTAGTCAGCAACCATAGTCCCGCCCCTAACTCCGCCCATCCCGCC
CCTAACTCCGCCCAGTTCCGCCCATTCTCCGCCCCATGGCTGACTAATTTTTTTTATTTATGCAGAGGCC
GAGGCCGCCTCGGCCTCTGAGCTATTCCAGAAGTAGTGAGGAGGCTTTTTTGGAGGCCTAGGCTTTTGCA
AAAAGCTGTTAACAGCTTGGCACTGGCCGTCGTTTTACAACGTCGTGACTGGGAAAACCCTGGCGTTACC
CAACTTAATCGCCTTGCAGCACATCCCCCTTTCGCCAGCTGGCGTAATAGCGAAGAGGCCCGCACCGATC
GCCCTTCCCAACAGTTGCGCAGCCTGAATGGCGAATGGCGCCTGATGCGGTATTTTCTCCTTACGCATCT
GTGCGGTATTTCACACCGCATA
[142 nt withheld, positions 4573-4714]
C
[141 nt withheld, positions 4716-4856]
CCTTTGACGTTGGAGTCCACGTTCTTT
[37 nt withheld, positions 4884-4920]
ACCCTATCTCGGGCTATTCTTTTGATTTATAAGGGATTTTGCCGATTTCGGCCTATTGGTTAAAAAATGA
GCTGATTTAACAAAAATTTAACGCGAATTTTAACAAAATATTAACGTTTACAATTTTATGGTGCACTCTC
AGTACAATCTGCTCTGATGCCGCATAGTTAAGCCAGCCCCGACACCCGCCAACACCCGCTGACGCGCCCT
GACGGGCTTGTCTGCTCCCGGCATCCGCTTACAGACAAGCTGTGACCGTCTCCGGGAGCTGCATGTGTCA
GAGGTTTTCACCGTCATCACCGAAACGCGCGAGACGAAAGGGCCTCGTGATACGCCTATTTTTATAGGTT
AATGTCATGATAATAATGGTTTCTTAGACGTCAGGTGGCACTTTTCGGGGAAATGTGCGCGGAACCCCTA
TTTGTTTATTTTTCTAAATACATTCAAATATGTATCCGCTCATGAGACAATAACCCTGATAAATGCTTCA
ATAATATTGAAAAAGGAAGAGTATGAGTATTCAACATTTCCGTGTCGCCCTTATTCCCTTTTTTGCGGCA
TTTTGCCTTCCTGTTTTTGCTCACCCAGAAACGCTGGTGAAAGTAAAAGATGCTGAAGATCAGTTGGGTG
CACGAGTGGGTTACATCGAACTGGATCTCAACAGCGGTAAGATCCTTGAGAGTTTTCGCCCCGAAGAACG
TTTTCCAATGATGAGCACTTTTAAAGTTCTGCTATGTGGCGCGGTATTATCCCGTATTGACGCCGGGCAA
GAGCAACTCGGTCGCCGCATACACTATTCTCAGAATGACTTGGTTGAGTACTCACCAGTCACAGAAAAGC
ATCTTACGGATGGCATGACAGTAAGAGAATTATGCAGTGCTGCCATAACCATGAGTGATAACACTGCGGC
CAACTTACTTCTGACAACGATCGGAGGACCGAAGGAGCTAACCGCTTTTTTGCACAACATGGGGGATCAT
GTAACTCGCCTTGATCGTTGGGAACCGGAGCTGAATGAAGCCATACCAAACGACGAGCGTGACACCACGA
TGCCTGTAGCAATGGCAACAACGTTGCGCAAACTATTAACTGGCGAACTACTTACTCTAGCTTCCCGGCA
ACAATTAATAGACTGGATGGAGGCGGATAAAGTTGCAGGACCACTTCTGCGCTCGGCCCTTCCGGCTGGC
TGGTTTATTGCTGATAAATCTGGAGCCGGTGAGCGTGGGTCTCGCGGTATCATTGCAGCACTGGGGCCAG
ATGGTAAGCCCTCCCGTATCGTAGTTATCTACACGACGGGGAGTCAGGCAACTATGGATGAACGAAATAG
ACAGATCGCTGAGATAGGTGCCTCACTGATTAAGCATTGGTAACTGTCAGACCAAGTTTACTCATATATA
CTTTAGATTGATTTAAAACTTCATTTTTAATTTAAAAGGATCTAGGTGAAGATCCTTTTTGATAATCTCA
TGACCAAAATCCCTTAACGTGAGTTTTCGTTCCACTGAGCGTCAGACCCCGTAGAAAAGATCAAAGGATC
TTCTTGAGATCCTTTTTTTCTGCGCGTAATCTGCTGCTTGCAAACAAAAAAACCACCGCTACCAGCGGTG
GTTTGTTTGCCGGATCAAGAGCTACCAACTCTTTTTCCGAAGGTAACTGGCTTCAGCAGAGCGCAGATAC
CAAATACTGTTCTTCTAGTGTAGCCGTAGTTAGGCCACCACTTCAAGAACTCTGTAGCACCGCCTACATA
CCTCGCTCTGCTAATCCTGTTACCAGTGGCTGCTGCCAGTGGCGATAAGTCGTGTCTTACCGGGTTGGAC
TCAAGACGATAGTTACCGGATAAGGCGCAGCGGTCGGGCTGAACGGGGGGTTCGTGCACACAGCCCAGCT
TGGAGCGAACGACCTACACCGAACTGAGATACCTACAGCGTGAGCTATGAGAAAGCGCCACGCTTCCCGA
AGGGAGAAAGGCGGACAGGTATCCGGTAAGCGGCAGGGTCGGAACAGGAGAGCGCACGAGGGAGCTTCCA
GGGGGAAACGCCTGGTATCTTTATAGTCCTGTCGGGTTTCGCCACCTCTGACTTGAGCGTCGATTTTTGT
GATGCTCGTCAGGGGGGCGGAGCCTATGGAAAAACGCCAGCAACGCGGCCTTTTTACGGTTCCTGGCCTT
TTGCTGGCCTTTTGCTCACATGTTCTTTCCTGCGTTATCCCCTGATTCTGTGGATAACCGTATTACCGCC
TTTGAGTGAGCTGATACCGCTCGCCGCAGCCGAACGACCGAGCGCAGCGAGTCAGTGAGCGAGGAAGCGG
AAGAGCGCCCAATACGCAAACCGCCTCTCCCCGCGCGTTGGCCGATTCATTAATGCAGCTGGCACGACAG
GTTTCCCGACTGGAAAGCGGGCAGTGAGCGCAACGCAATTAATGTGAGTTAGCTCACTCATTAGGCACCC
CAGGCTTTACACTTTATGCTTCCGGCTCGTATGTTGTGTGGAATTGTGAGCGGATAACAATTTCACACAG
GAAACAGCTATGACATGATTACGAATTAA
Features (pLannotate 1.2.2; 21 found; start..end, strand, type, name):
     14..393     +  enhancer       CMV enhancer: human cytomegalovirus immediate early enhancer
    394..597     +  promoter       CMV promoter: human cytomegalovirus (CMV) immediate early promoter
    733..776     +  intron         CMV intron (fragment): modified intron A from human cytomegalovirus
    828..846     +  promoter       SP6 promoter: promoter for bacteriophage SP6 RNA polymerase
    850..885     +  CDS            IgH signal sequence (fragment): signal sequence from the mouse immunoglobulin heavy chain variable region
    918..1634    +  CDS            EGFP: EGFP is a basic (constitutively fluorescent) green fluorescent protein published in 1996, derived from Aequorea victoria. It is reported to be a rapidly-maturing weak dimer with moderate acid sensitivity.
   1644..3716    +  CDS            CALCOCO1: CACO1_HUMAN - Also known as KIAA1536. Experimental evidence at protein level: Swiss-Prot protein existence level 1. Seems to enhance inorganic pyrophosphatase thus activating phosphogluomutase (PMG). Probably functions as component of the calphoglin complex, which is involved in linking cellular metabolism (phosphate and glucose metabolism) with other core functions including protein synthesis and degradation, calcium signaling and cell growth. From Homo sapiens (Human).
   3782..3916    +  polyA_signal   SV40 poly(A) signal: SV40 polyadenylation signal
   3985..4342    +  promoter       SV40 promoter: SV40 enhancer and early promoter
   4361..4515    +  CDS            lacZα (fragment): LacZα fragment of β-galactosidase; lacZ fragment
   4521..4572    -  misc_feature   bom (fragment): basis of mobility region from pBR322
   4591..4971    +  rep_origin     M13 ori (sequence partly withheld): M13 bacteriophage origin of replication; arrow indicates direction of (+) strand synthesis
   5047..5096    -  misc_feature   bom (fragment): basis of mobility region from pBR322
   5198..5233    -  CDS            rop (fragment): Rop protein, which maintains plasmids at low copy number; rop
   5328..5432    +  promoter       AmpR promoter: bla
   5433..6293    +  CDS            AmpR: β-lactamase; bla; confers resistance to ampicillin, carbenicillin, and related antibiotics
   6464..7052    +  rep_origin     ori: high-copy-number ColE1/pMB1/pBR322/pUC origin of replication
   7235..7327    +  CDS            lacI (fragment): lac repressor; lacI; The lac repressor binds to the lac operator to inhibit transcription in E. coli. This inhibition can be relieved by adding lactose or isopropyl-β-D-thiogalactopyranoside (IPTG).
   7340..7361    +  protein_bind   CAP binding site: CAP binding activates transcription in the presence of cAMP. E. coli catabolite activator protein
   7376..7406    +  promoter       lac promoter: promoter for the E. coli lac operon
   7414..7430    +  protein_bind   lac operator: The lac repressor binds to the lac operator to inhibit transcription in E. coli. This inhibition can be relieved by adding lactose or isopropyl-β-D-thiogalactopyranoside (IPTG). lac repressor encoded by lacI
