>Addgene plasmid #137765 | GFP-CALCOCO1 | addgene full sequence | sequence record 273225 | Addgene NGS Result
TTCGAGCTCGCCCGACATTGATTATTGACTAGTTATTAATAGTAATCAATTACGGGGTCATTAGTTCATA
GCCCATATATGGAGTTCCGCGTTACATAACTTACGGTAAATGGCCCGCCTGGCTGACCGCCCAACGACCC
CCGCCCATTGACGTCAATAATGACGTATGTTCCCATAGTAACGCCAATAGGGACTTTCCATTGACGTCAA
TGGGTGGAGTATTTACGGTAAACTGCCCACTTGGCAGTACATCAAGTGTATCATATGCCAAGTACGCCCC
CTATTGACGTCAATGACGGTAAATGGCCCGCCTGGCATTATGCCCAGTACATGACCTTATGGGACTTTCC
TACTTGGCAGTACATCTACGTATTAGTCATCGCTATTACCATGGTGATGCGGTTTTGGCAGTACATCAAT
GGGCGTGGATAGCGGTTTGACTCACGGGGATTTCCAAGTCTCCACCCCATTGACGTCAATGGGAGTTTGT
TTTGGCACCAAAATCAACGGGACTTTCCAAAATGTCGTAACAACTCCGCCCCATTGACGCAAATGGGCGG
TAGGCGTGTACGGTGGGAGGTCTATATAAGCAGAGCTCGTTTAGTGAACCGTCAGATCGCCTGGAGACGC
CATCCACGCTGTTTTGACCTCCATAGAAGACACCGGGACCGATCCAGCCTCCGCGGCCGGGAACGGTGCA
TTGGAACGCGGATTCCCCGTGCCAAGAGTGACGTAAGTACCGCCTATAGAGTCTATAGGCCCACCCCCTT
GGCTTCGTTAGAACGCGGCTACAATTAATACATAACCTTATGTATCATACACATACGATTTAGGTGACAC
TATAGAATAACATCCACTTTGCCTTTCTCTCCACAGGTGTCCACTCCCAGGTCCAACTGCACCTCGGTTC
TATCGCGAGCCAGCCATGGTGAGCAAGGGCGAGGAGCTGTTCACCGGGGTGGTGCCCATCCTGGTCGAGC
TGGACGGCGACGTAAACGGCCACAAGTTCAGCGTGTCCGGCGAGGGCGAGGGCGATGCCACCTACGGCAA
GCTGACCCTGAAGTTCATCTGCACCACCGGCAAGCTGCCCGTGCCCTGGCCCACCCTCGTGACCACCCTG
ACCTACGGCGTGCAGTGCTTCAGCCGCTACCCCGACCACATGAAGCAGCACGACTTCTTCAAGTCCGCCA
TGCCCGAAGGCTACGTCCAGGAGCGCACCATCTTCTTCAAGGACGACGGCAACTACAAGACCCGCGCCGA
GGTGAAGTTCGAGGGCGACACCCTGGTGAACCGCATCGAGCTGAAGGGCATCGACTTCAAGGAGGACGGC
AACATCCTGGGGCACAAGCTGGAGTACAACTACAACAGCCACAACGTCTATATCATGGCCGACAAGCAGA
AGAACGGCATCAAGGTGAACTTCAAGATCCGCCACAACATCGAGGACGGCAGCGTGCAGCTCGCCGACCA
CTACCAGCAGAACACCCCCATCGGCGACGGCCCCGTGCTGCTGCCCGACAACCACTACCTGAGCACCCAG
TCCGCCCTGAGCAAAGACCCCAACGAGAAGCGCGATCACATGGTCCTGCTGGAGTTCGTGACCGCCGCCG
GGATCACTCTCGGCATGGACGAGCTGTACAAGGGCGGCCGCATGGAAGAATCACCACTAAGCCGGGCACC
ATCCCGTGGTGGAGTCAACTTTCTCAATGTAGCCCGGACCTACATCCCCAACACCAAGGTGGAATGTCAC
TACACCCTTCCCCCAGGCACCATGCCCAGTGCCAGTGACTGGATTGGCATCTTCAAGGTGGAGGCTGCCT
GTGTTCGGGATTACCACACATTTGTGTGGTCTTCCGTGCCTGAAAGTACAACTGATGGTTCCCCCATTCA
CACCAGTGTCCAGTTCCAAGCCAGCTACCTGCCCAAACCAGGAGCTCAGCTCTACCAGTTCCGATATGTG
AACCGCCAGGGCCAGGTGTGTGGGCAGAGCCCCCCTTTCCAGTTCCGAGAGCCAAGGCCCATGGATGAAC
TGGTGACCCTGGAGGAGGCTGATGGGGGCTCTGACATCCTGCTGGTTGTCCCCAAGGCAACTGTGTTACA
GAACCAGCTCGATGAGAGCCAGCAAGAACGGAATGACCTGATGCAGCTGAAGCTACAGCTGGAGGGACAG
GTGACAGAGCTGAGGAGCCGAGTGCAGGAGCTCGAGAGGGCTCTGGCAACTGCCAGGCAGGAGCACACGG
AGCTGATGGAACAGTACAAGGGGATTTCCCGGTCCCATGGGGAGATCACAGAAGAGAGGGACATCCTGAG
CCGGCAACAGGGAGACCATGTGGCACGCATCCTGGAGCTAGAGGATGACATCCAGACCATCAGTGAGAAA
GTGCTGACGAAGGAAGTGGAGCTGGACAGGCTTAGAGACACAGTGAAGGCCCTGACTCGGGAACAAGAGA
AGCTCCTTGGGCAACTGAAAGAAGTACAAGCAGACAAGGAGCAAAGTGAGGCTGAGCTCCAAGTGGCACA
ACAGGAGAACCATCACTTAAATTTGGACCTGAAGGAGGCGAAGAGCTGGCAAGAGGAGCAGAGTGCTCAG
GCTCAGCGACTGAAAGACAAGGTGGCCCAGATGAAGGACACCCTAGGCCAGGCCCAGCAGCGGGTGGCCG
AGCTGGAGCCCTTGAAGGAGCAGCTTCGAGGGGCCCAGGAGCTTGCAGCCTCAAGCCAGCAGAAAGCCAC
CCTTCTTGGGGAGGAGTTGGCCAGTGCAGCAGCAGCCAGGGACCGCACCATAGCCGAACTACACCGCAGC
CGCCTGGAAGTGGCTGAAGTTAACGGCAGGCTGGCTGAGCTCGGTTTGCACTTGAAGGAAGAAAAATGCC
AATGGAGCAAGGAGCGGGCAGGGCTGCTGCAGAGTGTGGAGGCAGAGAAGGACAAGATCCTGAAGCTGAG
TGCAGAGATACTTCGATTGGAGAAGGCAGTTCAGGAGGAGAGGACCCAAAACCAAGTGTTCAAGACTGAG
CTGGCCCGGGAGAAGGATTCTAGCCTGGTACAGTTGTCAGAAAGTAAGCGGGAGCTGACAGAGCTGCGGT
CAGCCCTGCGTGTGCTCCAGAAGGAAAAGGAGCAGTTACAGGAGGAGAAACAGGAATTGCTAGAGTACAT
GAGAAAGCTAGAGGCCCGCCTGGAGAAGGTGGCAGATGAGAAGTGGAATGAGGATGCCACCACAGAGGAT
GAGGAGGCCGCTGTGGGGCTGAGCTGCCCGGCAGCTCTGACAGACTCAGAGGACGAGTCCCCAGAAGACA
TGAGGCTCCCACCCTATGGCCTTTGTGAGCGTGGAGACCCAGGCTCCTCTCCTGCTGGGCCTCGAGAGGC
TTCTCCCCTTGTTGTCATCAGCCAGCCGGCTCCCATTTCTCCTCACCTCTCTGGGCCAGCTGAGGACAGT
AGCTCTGACTCGGAGGCTGAAGATGAGAAGTCAGTCCTGATGGCAGCTGTGCAGAGTGGGGGTGAGGAGG
CCAACTTACTGCTTCCTGAACTGGGCAGTGCCTTCTATGACATGGCCAGTGGCTTTACAGTGGGTACCCT
GTCAGAAACCAGCACTGGGGGCCCTGCCACCCCCACATGGAAGGAGTGTCCTATCTGTAAGGAGCGCTTT
CCTGCTGAGAGTGACAAGGATGCCCTGGAGGACCACATGGATGGACACTTCTTTTTCAGCACCCAGGACC
CCTTCACCTTTGAGTGATCTAGAATGGAGCAGAAGCTGATCTCCGAGGAGGACCTGTGAAAGCTTGGCCG
CCATGGCCCAACTTGTTTATTGCAGCTTATAATGGTTACAAATAAAGCAATAGCATCACAAATTTCACAA
ATAAAGCATTTTTTTCACTGCATTCTAGTTGTGGTTTGTCCAAACTCATCAATGTATCTTATCATGTCTG
GATCGGGAATTAATTCGGCGCAGCACCATGGCCTGAAATAACCTCTGAAAGAGGAACTTGGTTAGGTACC
TTCTGAGGCGGAAAGAACCAGCTGTGGAATGTGTGTCAGTTAGGGTGTGGAAAGTCCCCAGGCTCCCCAG
CAGGCAGAAGTATGCAAAGCATGCATCTCAATTAGTCAGCAACCAGGTGTGGAAAGTCCCCAGGCTCCCC
AGCAGGCAGAAGTATGCAAAGCATGCATCTCAATTAGTCAGCAACCATAGTCCCGCCCCTAACTCCGCCC
ATCCCGCCCCTAACTCCGCCCAGTTCCGCCCATTCTCCGCCCCATGGCTGACTAATTTTTTTTATTTATG
CAGAGGCCGAGGCCGCCTCGGCCTCTGAGCTATTCCAGAAGTAGTGAGGAGGCTTTTTTGGAGGCCTAGG
CTTTTGCAAAAAGCTGTTAACAGCTTGGCACTGGCCGTCGTTTTACAACGTCGTGACTGGGAAAACCCTG
GCGTTACCCAACTTAATCGCCTTGCAGCACATCCCCCTTTCGCCAGCTGGCGTAATAGCGAAGAGGCCCG
CACCGATCGCCCTTCCCAACAGTTGCGCAGCCTGAATGGCGAATGGCGCCTGATGCGGTATTTTCTCCTT
ACGCATCTGTGCGGTATTTCACACCGCATA
[142 nt withheld, positions 4581-4722]
C
[141 nt withheld, positions 4724-4864]
CCTTTGACGTTGGAGTCCACGTTCTTT
[37 nt withheld, positions 4892-4928]
ACCCTATCTCGGGCTATTCTTTTGATTTATAAGGGATTTTGCCGATTTCGGCCTATTGGTTAAAAAATGA
GCTGATTTAACAAAAATTTAACGCGAATTTTAACAAAATATTAACGTTTACAATTTTATGGTGCACTCTC
AGTACAATCTGCTCTGATGCCGCATAGTTAAGCCAGCCCCGACACCCGCCAACACCCGCTGACGCGCCCT
GACGGGCTTGTCTGCTCCCGGCATCCGCTTACAGACAAGCTGTGACCGTCTCCGGGAGCTGCATGTGTCA
GAGGTTTTCACCGTCATCACCGAAACGCGCGAGACGAAAGGGCCTCGTGATACGCCTATTTTTATAGGTT
AATGTCATGATAATAATGGTTTCTTAGACGTCAGGTGGCACTTTTCGGGGAAATGTGCGCGGAACCCCTA
TTTGTTTATTTTTCTAAATACATTCAAATATGTATCCGCTCATGAGACAATAACCCTGATAAATGCTTCA
ATAATATTGAAAAAGGAAGAGTATGAGTATTCAACATTTCCGTGTCGCCCTTATTCCCTTTTTTGCGGCA
TTTTGCCTTCCTGTTTTTGCTCACCCAGAAACGCTGGTGAAAGTAAAAGATGCTGAAGATCAGTTGGGTG
CACGAGTGGGTTACATCGAACTGGATCTCAACAGCGGTAAGATCCTTGAGAGTTTTCGCCCCGAAGAACG
TTTTCCAATGATGAGCACTTTTAAAGTTCTGCTATGTGGCGCGGTATTATCCCGTATTGACGCCGGGCAA
GAGCAACTCGGTCGCCGCATACACTATTCTCAGAATGACTTGGTTGAGTACTCACCAGTCACAGAAAAGC
ATCTTACGGATGGCATGACAGTAAGAGAATTATGCAGTGCTGCCATAACCATGAGTGATAACACTGCGGC
CAACTTACTTCTGACAACGATCGGAGGACCGAAGGAGCTAACCGCTTTTTTGCACAACATGGGGGATCAT
GTAACTCGCCTTGATCGTTGGGAACCGGAGCTGAATGAAGCCATACCAAACGACGAGCGTGACACCACGA
TGCCTGTAGCAATGGCAACAACGTTGCGCAAACTATTAACTGGCGAACTACTTACTCTAGCTTCCCGGCA
ACAATTAATAGACTGGATGGAGGCGGATAAAGTTGCAGGACCACTTCTGCGCTCGGCCCTTCCGGCTGGC
TGGTTTATTGCTGATAAATCTGGAGCCGGTGAGCGTGGGTCTCGCGGTATCATTGCAGCACTGGGGCCAG
ATGGTAAGCCCTCCCGTATCGTAGTTATCTACACGACGGGGAGTCAGGCAACTATGGATGAACGAAATAG
ACAGATCGCTGAGATAGGTGCCTCACTGATTAAGCATTGGTAACTGTCAGACCAAGTTTACTCATATATA
CTTTAGATTGATTTAAAACTTCATTTTTAATTTAAAAGGATCTAGGTGAAGATCCTTTTTGATAATCTCA
TGACCAAAATCCCTTAACGTGAGTTTTCGTTCCACTGAGCGTCAGACCCCGTAGAAAAGATCAAAGGATC
TTCTTGAGATCCTTTTTTTCTGCGCGTAATCTGCTGCTTGCAAACAAAAAAACCACCGCTACCAGCGGTG
GTTTGTTTGCCGGATCAAGAGCTACCAACTCTTTTTCCGAAGGTAACTGGCTTCAGCAGAGCGCAGATAC
CAAATACTGTTCTTCTAGTGTAGCCGTAGTTAGGCCACCACTTCAAGAACTCTGTAGCACCGCCTACATA
CCTCGCTCTGCTAATCCTGTTACCAGTGGCTGCTGCCAGTGGCGATAAGTCGTGTCTTACCGGGTTGGAC
TCAAGACGATAGTTACCGGATAAGGCGCAGCGGTCGGGCTGAACGGGGGGTTCGTGCACACAGCCCAGCT
TGGAGCGAACGACCTACACCGAACTGAGATACCTACAGCGTGAGCTATGAGAAAGCGCCACGCTTCCCGA
AGGGAGAAAGGCGGACAGGTATCCGGTAAGCGGCAGGGTCGGAACAGGAGAGCGCACGAGGGAGCTTCCA
GGGGGAAACGCCTGGTATCTTTATAGTCCTGTCGGGTTTCGCCACCTCTGACTTGAGCGTCGATTTTTGT
GATGCTCGTCAGGGGGGCGGAGCCTATGGAAAAACGCCAGCAACGCGGCCTTTTTACGGTTCCTGGCCTT
TTGCTGGCCTTTTGCTCACATGTTCTTTCCTGCGTTATCCCCTGATTCTGTGGATAACCGTATTACCGCC
TTTGAGTGAGCTGATACCGCTCGCCGCAGCCGAACGACCGAGCGCAGCGAGTCAGTGAGCGAGGAAGCGG
AAGAGCGCCCAATACGCAAACCGCCTCTCCCCGCGCGTTGGCCGATTCATTAATGCAGCTGGCACGACAG
GTTTCCCGACTGGAAAGCGGGCAGTGAGCGCAACGCAATTAATGTGAGTTAGCTCACTCATTAGGCACCC
CAGGCTTTACACTTTATGCTTCCGGCTCGTATGTTGTGTGGAATTGTGAGCGGATAACAATTTCACACAG
GAAACAGCTATGACATGATTACGAATTAA
Features (pLannotate 1.2.2; 21 found; start..end, strand, type, name):
     14..393     +  enhancer       CMV enhancer: human cytomegalovirus immediate early enhancer
    394..597     +  promoter       CMV promoter: human cytomegalovirus (CMV) immediate early promoter
    733..776     +  intron         CMV intron (fragment): modified intron A from human cytomegalovirus
    828..846     +  promoter       SP6 promoter: promoter for bacteriophage SP6 RNA polymerase
    850..887     +  CDS            IgH signal sequence (fragment): signal sequence from the mouse immunoglobulin heavy chain variable region
    926..1642    +  CDS            EGFP: EGFP is a basic (constitutively fluorescent) green fluorescent protein published in 1996, derived from Aequorea victoria. It is reported to be a rapidly-maturing weak dimer with moderate acid sensitivity.
   1652..3724    +  CDS            CALCOCO1: CACO1_HUMAN - Also known as KIAA1536. Experimental evidence at protein level: Swiss-Prot protein existence level 1. Seems to enhance inorganic pyrophosphatase thus activating phosphogluomutase (PMG). Probably functions as component of the calphoglin complex, which is involved in linking cellular metabolism (phosphate and glucose metabolism) with other core functions including protein synthesis and degradation, calcium signaling and cell growth. From Homo sapiens (Human).
   3790..3924    +  polyA_signal   SV40 poly(A) signal: SV40 polyadenylation signal
   3993..4350    +  promoter       SV40 promoter: SV40 enhancer and early promoter
   4369..4523    +  CDS            lacZα (fragment): LacZα fragment of β-galactosidase; lacZ fragment
   4529..4580    -  misc_feature   bom (fragment): basis of mobility region from pBR322
   4599..4979    +  rep_origin     M13 ori (sequence partly withheld): M13 bacteriophage origin of replication; arrow indicates direction of (+) strand synthesis
   5055..5104    -  misc_feature   bom (fragment): basis of mobility region from pBR322
   5206..5241    -  CDS            rop (fragment): Rop protein, which maintains plasmids at low copy number; rop
   5336..5440    +  promoter       AmpR promoter: bla
   5441..6301    +  CDS            AmpR: β-lactamase; bla; confers resistance to ampicillin, carbenicillin, and related antibiotics
   6472..7060    +  rep_origin     ori: high-copy-number ColE1/pMB1/pBR322/pUC origin of replication
   7243..7335    +  CDS            lacI (fragment): lac repressor; lacI; The lac repressor binds to the lac operator to inhibit transcription in E. coli. This inhibition can be relieved by adding lactose or isopropyl-β-D-thiogalactopyranoside (IPTG).
   7348..7369    +  protein_bind   CAP binding site: CAP binding activates transcription in the presence of cAMP. E. coli catabolite activator protein
   7384..7414    +  promoter       lac promoter: promoter for the E. coli lac operon
   7422..7438    +  protein_bind   lac operator: The lac repressor binds to the lac operator to inhibit transcription in E. coli. This inhibition can be relieved by adding lactose or isopropyl-β-D-thiogalactopyranoside (IPTG). lac repressor encoded by lacI
