[The description below was written by a language model from this plasmid's Addgene catalogue record and pLannotate feature annotations shown in this document.]
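Description:
GFP-CALCOCO1 is a mammalian expression plasmid built on the pRK5 backbone that produces human CALCOCO1 fused at its N terminus to EGFP. It is propagated in E. coli as a high-copy plasmid through a ColE1/pUC-type origin and selected with ampicillin via the β-lactamase gene under its own promoter. An M13 phage origin is also present, along with short remnants of lacZα, lacI, rop and bom sequences and a lac promoter/operator region; these appear to be backbone leftovers rather than functional parts of the design. No mammalian selection marker is annotated, so the plasmid is suited to transient transfection.

The expression cassette begins with the human cytomegalovirus immediate early enhancer and promoter, followed by a fragment of CMV intron A and an SP6 phage promoter, which could in principle support in vitro transcription. A short annotated fragment resembling an immunoglobulin heavy chain signal sequence lies just upstream of EGFP; it is only a partial match, and the record does not indicate that it functions as a secretion signal. The EGFP coding sequence is followed almost immediately by the CALCOCO1 open reading frame, which the catalogue entry says was inserted between NotI and XbaI sites, and the transcript ends at an SV40 polyadenylation signal. An SV40 enhancer/early promoter region sits downstream of the cassette.

Two sequence records are given, a depositor sequence and a repository sequencing result. They differ by eight nucleotides in length, arising around the region just before EGFP, but carry identical feature sets. The stated purpose is expression and localization of tagged CALCOCO1, and the associated publication links the protein to MTOR-regulated selective autophagy.
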