Addgene plasmid #137765: GFP-CALCOCO1
Purpose: Expression and localization of tagged CALCOCO1
Depositing lab: Carol Mercer. Depositing organization: University of Cincinnati. Publication: Mass spectrometry proteomics reveals a function for mammalian CALCOCO1 in MTOR-regulated selective autophagy. Stefely JA, Zhang Y, Freiberger EC, Kwiecien NW, Thomas HE, Davis AM, Lowry ND, Vincent CE, Shishkova E, Clark NA, Medvedovic M, Coon JJ, Pagliarini DJ, Mercer CA. Autophagy. 2020 Jan 23. doi: 10.1080/15548627.2020.1719746. PubMed 31971854.
Backbone
  Vector backbone: pRK5
  Vector type: Mammalian Expression
Growth in bacteria
  Bacterial resistance: Ampicillin, 100 μg/mL
  Growth temperature: 37°C
  Growth strain: DH5alpha
  Copy number: High Copy
Gene/Insert
  Gene/Insert name: CALCOCO1
  Species: H. sapiens (human)
  Entrez Gene: CALCOCO1 (a.k.a. Cocoa, PP13275, calphoglin)
  Promoter: CMV
  Tag / fusion protein: GFP (N terminal on insert)
  Cloning method: Restriction Enzyme; 5′ cloning site NotI (unknown if destroyed); 3′ cloning site XbaI (unknown if destroyed)
Terms and licenses: Academic/Nonprofit Terms; Industry Terms: Not Available to Industry
How to cite: GFP-CALCOCO1 was a gift from Carol Mercer (Addgene plasmid # 137765 ; http://n2t.net/addgene:137765 ; RRID:Addgene_137765)
